>Addgene plasmid #58712 | pET28a-ybbR-HIS-10FNIII(x4)-DocI | depositor full sequence | sequence record 90782 | Full plasmid (not sequenced)
TGGCGAATGGG
[124 nt withheld, positions 12-135]
C
[91 nt withheld, positions 137-227]
A
[49 nt withheld, positions 229-277]
CCTTTGACGTTGGAGTCCACGTTCTTT
[37 nt withheld, positions 305-341]
ACCCTATCTCGGTCTATTCTTTTGATTTATAAGGGATTTTGCCGATTTCGGCCTATTGGTTAAAAAATGA
GCTGATTTAACAAAAATTTAACGCGAATTTTAACAAAATATTAACGTTTACAATTTCAGGTGGCACTTTT
CGGGGAAATGTGCGCGGAACCCCTATTTGTTTATTTTTCTAAATACATTCAAATATGTATCCGCTCATGA
ATTAATTCTTAGAAAAACTCATCGAGCATCAAATGAAACTGCAATTTATTCATATCAGGATTATCAATAC
CATATTTTTGAAAAAGCCGTTTCTGTAATGAAGGAGAAAACTCACCGAGGCAGTTCCATAGGATGGCAAG
ATCCTGGTATCGGTCTGCGATTCCGACTCGTCCAACATCAATACAACCTATTAATTTCCCCTCGTCAAAA
ATAAGGTTATCAAGTGAGAAATCACCATGAGTGACGACTGAATCCGGTGAGAATGGCAAAAGTTTATGCA
TTTCTTTCCAGACTTGTTCAACAGGCCAGCCATTACGCTCGTCATCAAAATCACTCGCATCAACCAAACC
GTTATTCATTCGTGATTGCGCCTGAGCGAGACGAAATACGCGATCGCTGTTAAAAGGACAATTACAAACA
GGAATCGAATGCAACCGGCGCAGGAACACTGCCAGCGCATCAACAATATTTTCACCTGAATCAGGATATT
CTTCTAATACCTGGAATGCTGTTTTCCCGGGGATCGCAGTGGTGAGTAACCATGCATCATCAGGAGTACG
GATAAAATGCTTGATGGTCGGAAGAGGCATAAATTCCGTCAGCCAGTTTAGTCTGACCATCTCATCTGTA
ACATCATTGGCAACGCTACCTTTGCCATGTTTCAGAAACAACTCTGGCGCATCGGGCTTCCCATACAATC
GATAGATTGTCGCACCTGATTGCCCGACATTATCGCGAGCCCATTTATACCCATATAAATCAGCATCCAT
GTTGGAATTTAATCGCGGCCTAGAGCAAGACGTTTCCCGTTGAATATGGCTCATAACACCCCTTGTATTA
CTGTTTATGTAAGCAGACAGTTTTATTGTTCATGACCAAAATCCCTTAACGTGAGTTTTCGTTCCACTGA
GCGTCAGACCCCGTAGAAAAGATCAAAGGATCTTCTTGAGATCCTTTTTTTCTGCGCGTAATCTGCTGCT
TGCAAACAAAAAAACCACCGCTACCAGCGGTGGTTTGTTTGCCGGATCAAGAGCTACCAACTCTTTTTCC
GAAGGTAACTGGCTTCAGCAGAGCGCAGATACCAAATACTGTCCTTCTAGTGTAGCCGTAGTTAGGCCAC
CACTTCAAGAACTCTGTAGCACCGCCTACATACCTCGCTCTGCTAATCCTGTTACCAGTGGCTGCTGCCA
GTGGCGATAAGTCGTGTCTTACCGGGTTGGACTCAAGACGATAGTTACCGGATAAGGCGCAGCGGTCGGG
CTGAACGGGGGGTTCGTGCACACAGCCCAGCTTGGAGCGAACGACCTACACCGAACTGAGATACCTACAG
CGTGAGCTATGAGAAAGCGCCACGCTTCCCGAAGGGAGAAAGGCGGACAGGTATCCGGTAAGCGGCAGGG
TCGGAACAGGAGAGCGCACGAGGGAGCTTCCAGGGGGAAACGCCTGGTATCTTTATAGTCCTGTCGGGTT
TCGCCACCTCTGACTTGAGCGTCGATTTTTGTGATGCTCGTCAGGGGGGCGGAGCCTATGGAAAAACGCC
AGCAACGCGGCCTTTTTACGGTTCCTGGCCTTTTGCTGGCCTTTTGCTCACATGTTCTTTCCTGCGTTAT
CCCCTGATTCTGTGGATAACCGTATTACCGCCTTTGAGTGAGCTGATACCGCTCGCCGCAGCCGAACGAC
CGAGCGCAGCGAGTCAGTGAGCGAGGAAGCGGAAGAGCGCCTGATGCGGTATTTTCTCCTTACGCATCTG
TGCGGTATTTCACACCGCATATATGGTGCACTCTCAGTACAATCTGCTCTGATGCCGCATAGTTAAGCCA
GTATACACTCCGCTATCGCTACGTGACTGGGTCATGGCTGCGCCCCGACACCCGCCAACACCCGCTGACG
CGCCCTGACGGGCTTGTCTGCTCCCGGCATCCGCTTACAGACAAGCTGTGACCGTCTCCGGGAGCTGCAT
GTGTCAGAGGTTTTCACCGTCATCACCGAAACGCGCGAGGCAGCTGCGGTAAAGCTCATCAGCGTGGTCG
TGAAGCGATTCACAGATGTCTGCCTGTTCATCCGCGTCCAGCTCGTTGAGTTTCTCCAGAAGCGTTAATG
TCTGGCTTCTGATAAAGCGGGCCATGTTAAGGGCGGTTTTTTCCTGTTTGGTCACTGATGCCTCCGTGTA
AGGGGGATTTCTGTTCATGGGGGTAATGATACCGATGAAACGAGAGAGGATGCTCACGATACGGGTTACT
GATGATGAACATGCCCGGTTACTGGAACGTTGTGAGGGTAAACAACTGGCGGTATGGATGCGGCGGGACC
AGAGAAAAATCACTCAGGGTCAATGCCAGCGCTTCGTTAATACAGATGTAGGTGTTCCACAGGGTAGCCA
GCAGCATCCTGCGATGCAGATCCGGAACATAATGGTGCAGGGCGCTGACTTCCGCGTTTCCAGACTTTAC
GAAACACGGAAACCGAAGACCATTCATGTTGTTGCTCAGGTCGCAGACGTTTTGCAGCAGCAGTCGCTTC
ACGTTCGCTCGCGTATCGGTGATTCATTCTGCTAACCAGTAAGGCAACCCCGCCAGCCTAGCCGGGTCCT
CAACGACAGGAGCACGATCATGCGCACCCGTGGGGCCGCCATGCCGGCGATAATGGCCTGCTTCTCGCCG
AAACGTTTGGTGGCGGGACCAGTGACGAAGGCTTGAGCGAGGGCGTGCAAGATTCCGAATACCGCAAGCG
ACAGGCCGATCATCGTCGCGCTCCAGCGAAAGCGGTCCTCGCCGAAAATGACCCAGAGCGCTGCCGGCAC
CTGTCCTACGAGTTGCATGATAAAGAAGACAGTCATAAGTGCGGCGACGATAGTCATGCCCCGCGCCCAC
CGGAAGGAGCTGACTGGGTTGAAGGCTCTCAAGGGCATCGGTCGAGATCCCGGTGCCTAATGAGTGAGCT
AACTTACATTAATTGCGTTGCGCTCACTGCCCGCTTTCCAGTCGGGAAACCTGTCGTGCCAGCTGCATTA
ATGAATCGGCCAACGCGCGGGGAGAGGCGGTTTGCGTATTGGGCGCCAGGGTGGTTTTTCTTTTCACCAG
TGAGACGGGCAACAGCTGATTGCCCTTCACCGCCTGGCCCTGAGAGAGTTGCAGCAAGCGGTCCACGCTG
GTTTGCCCCAGCAGGCGAAAATCCTGTTTGATGGTGGTTAACGGCGGGATATAACATGAGCTGTCTTCGG
TATCGTCGTATCCCACTACCGAGATATCCGCACCAACGCGCAGCCCGGACTCGGTAATGGCGCGCATTGC
GCCCAGCGCCATCTGATCGTTGGCAACCAGCATCGCAGTGGGAACGATGCCCTCATTCAGCATTTGCATG
GTTTGTTGAAAACCGGACATGGCACTCCAGTCGCCTTCCCGTTCCGCTATCGGCTGAATTTGATTGCGAG
TGAGATATTTATGCCAGCCAGCCAGACGCAGACGCGCCGAGACAGAACTTAATGGGCCCGCTAACAGCGC
GATTTGCTGGTGACCCAATGCGACCAGATGCTCCACGCCCAGTCGCGTACCGTCTTCATGGGAGAAAATA
ATACTGTTGATGGGTGTCTGGTCAGAGACATCAAGAAATAACGCCGGAACATTAGTGCAGGCAGCTTCCA
CAGCAATGGCATCCTGGTCATCCAGCGGATAGTTAATGATCAGCCCACTGACGCGTTGCGCGAGAAGATT
GTGCACCGCCGCTTTACAGGCTTCGACGCCGCTTCGTTCTACCATCGACACCACCACGCTGGCACCCAGT
TGATCGGCGCGAGATTTAATCGCCGCGACAATTTGCGACGGCGCGTGCAGGGCCAGACTGGAGGTGGCAA
CGCCAATCAGCAACGACTGTTTGCCCGCCAGTTGTTGTGCCACGCGGTTGGGAATGTAATTCAGCTCCGC
CATCGCCGCTTCCACTTTTTCCCGCGTTTTCGCAGAAACGTGGCTGGCCTGGTTCACCACGCGGGAAACG
GTCTGATAAGAGACACCGGCATACTCTGCGACATCGTATAACGTTACTGGTTTCACATTCACCACCCTGA
ATTGACTCTCTTCCGGGCGCTATCATGCCATACCGCGAAAGGTTTTGCGCCATTCGATGGTGTCCGGGAT
CTCGACGCTCTCCCTTATGCGACTCCTGCATTAGGAAGCAGCCCAGTAGTAGGTTGAGGCCGTTGAGCAC
CGCCGCCGCAAGGAATGGTGCATGCAAGGAGATGGCGCCCAACAGTCCCCCGGCCACGGGGCCTGCCACC
ATACCCACGCCGAAACAAGCGCTCATGAGCCCGAAGTGGCGAGCCCGATCTTCCCCATCGGTGATGTCGG
CGATATAGGCGCCAGCAACCGCACCTGTGGCGCCGGTGATGCCGGCCACGATGCGTCCGGCGTAGAGGAT
CGAGATCTCGATCCCGCGAAATTAATACGACTCACTATAGGGGAATTGTGAGCGGATAACAATTCCCCTG
TAGAAATAATTTTGTTTAACTTTAAGAAGGAGATATACATATGGGTACCGACTCTCTGGAATTCATCGCT
TCTAAACTGGCTCTGGAAGTTCTGTTCCAGGGTCCGCTGCAGCACCACCACCACCACCACCCATGGACTA
GTGCTAGCGTTAGTGATGTTCCGCGTGATCTGGAAGTTGTTGCAGCAACCCCGACCAGCCTGCTGATTAG
CTGGGATGCACCGGCAGTTACCGTTCGTTATTATCGTATTACCTATGGTGAAACCGGTGGTAATAGTCCG
GTTCAAGAATTTACCGTTCCGGGTAGCAAAAGCACCGCAACCATTAGCGGTCTGAAACCGGGTGTTGATT
ACACCATTACCGTTTATGCCGTTACCGGTCGTGGTGATTCACCGGCAAGCAACAAACCGATTAGCATTAA
CTATCGTACCGGTAGCGGTAGTGGTAGCGTTTCAGATGTGCCTCGCGACCTGGAAGTGGTGGCTGCCACA
CCGACCTCACTGCTGATCTCATGGGATGCCCCTGCCGTGACCGTGCGCTATTATCGCATCACATATGGCG
AGACAGGTGGCAATTCACCTGTGCAAGAATTCACAGTTCCTGGTTCAAAAAGTACCGCCACAATTTCTGG
CCTGAAACCTGGCGTGGATTACACAATCACAGTGTATGCAGTGACAGGTCGCGGTGATAGTCCGGCAAGT
TCAAAACCGATTTCAATCAATTATCGCACCGGCTCTGGCTCTGGCTCTGTTAGTGATGTTCCGCGTGATC
TGGAAGTTGTTGCAGCAACCCCGACCAGCCTGCTGATTAGCTGGGATGCACCGGCAGTTACCGTTCGTTA
TTATCGTATTACCTATGGTGAAACCGGTGGTAATAGTCCGGTTCAAGAATTTACCGTTCCGGGTAGCAAA
AGCACCGCAACCATTAGCGGTCTGAAACCGGGTGTTGATTACACCATTACCGTTTATGCCGTTACCGGTC
GTGGTGATTCACCGGCAAGCAACAAACCGATTAGCATTAACTATCGTACCGGTAGCGGTAGTGGTAGCGT
TTCAGATGTGCCTCGCGACCTGGAAGTGGTGGCTGCCACACCGACCTCACTGCTGATCTCATGGGATGCC
CCTGCCGTGACCGTGCGCTATTATCGCATCACATATGGCGAGACAGGTGGCAATTCACCTGTGCAAGAAT
TCACAGTTCCTGGTTCAAAAAGTACCGCCACAATTTCTGGCCTGAAACCTGGCGTGGATTACACAATCAC
AGTGTATGCAGTGACAGGTCGCGGTGATAGTCCGGCAAGTTCAAAACCGATTTCAATCAATCGCACTAAA
GTGGTACCTGGTACTCCTTCTACTAAATTATACGGCGACGTCAATGATGACGGAAAAGTTAACTCAACTG
ACGCTGTAGCATTGAAGAGATATGTTTTGAGATCAGGTATAAGCATCAACACTGACAATGCCGATTTGAA
TGAAGACGGCAGAGTTAATTCAACTGACTTAGGAATTTTGAAGAGATATATTCTCAAAGAAATAGATACA
TTGCCGTACAAGAACTAACTCGAGTAAGATCCGGCTGCTAACAAAGCCCGAAAGGAAGCTGAGTTGGCTG
CTGCCACCGCTGAGCAATAACTAGCATAACCCCTTGGGGCCTCTAAACGGGTCTTGAGGGGTTTTTTGCT
GAAAGGAGGAACTATATCCGGAT
Features (pLannotate 1.2.2; 19 found; start..end, strand, type, name):
     12..467     +  rep_origin     f1 ori (sequence partly withheld): f1 bacteriophage origin of replication; arrow indicates direction of (+) strand synthesis
    494..551     +  promoter       AmpR promoter (fragment): bla
    560..1375    -  CDS            KanR: aminoglycoside phosphotransferase; aph(3')-Ia; confers resistance to kanamycin in bacteria or G418 (Geneticin®) in eukaryotes
   1497..2085    +  rep_origin     ori: high-copy-number ColE1/pMB1/pBR322/pUC origin of replication
   2271..2413    -  misc_feature   bom: basis of mobility region from pBR322
   2515..2706    -  CDS            rop: Rop protein, which maintains plasmids at low copy number; rop
   2723..3103    +  CDS            YPB1_ECOLX: Protein predicted: Swiss-Prot protein existence level 4. From Escherichia coli.
   3175..3466    -  CDS            TcR (fragment): tetracycline efflux protein; tet; confers resistance to tetracycline
   3481..3502    -  protein_bind   CAP binding site: CAP binding activates transcription in the presence of cAMP. E. coli catabolite activator protein
   3515..4597    -  CDS            lacI: lac repressor; lacI; The lac repressor binds to the lac operator to inhibit transcription in E. coli. This inhibition can be relieved by adding lactose or isopropyl-β-D-thiogalactopyranoside (IPTG).
   4598..4675    -  promoter       lacI promoter: lacI
   4683..4962    -  CDS            TcR (fragment): tetracycline efflux protein; tet; confers resistance to tetracycline
   4984..5002    +  promoter       T7 promoter: promoter for bacteriophage T7 RNA polymerase
   5003..5027    +  protein_bind   lac operator: The lac repressor binds to the lac operator to inhibit transcription in E. coli. This inhibition can be relieved by adding lactose or isopropyl-β-D-thiogalactopyranoside (IPTG). lac repressor encoded by lacI
   5042..5064    +  RBS            RBS: efficient ribosome binding site from bacteriophage T7 gene 10 (Olins and Rangwala, 1989)
   5144..5162    +  CDS            9xHis (fragment): 9xHis affinity tag
   6365..6586    +  CDS            celS (fragment): GUNS_HUNT2 - Experimental evidence at protein level: Swiss-Prot protein existence level 1. This enzyme catalyzes the exohydrolysis of 1,4-beta- glucosidic linkages in cellulose with a preference for amorphous or crystalline cellulose over carboxymethyl cellulose. From Hungateiclostridium thermocellum (strain ATCC 27405 / DSM 1237 / JCM 9322 / NBRC 103400 / NCIMB 10682 / NRRL B-4536 / VPI 7372) (Clostridium thermocellum).
   6605..6654    +  CDS            SET1 (fragment): solubility-enhancement tag derived from T7 phage gene 10B
   6662..6709    +  terminator     T7 terminator: transcription terminator for bacteriophage T7 RNA polymerase
