[The description below was written by a language model from this plasmid's Addgene catalogue record and pLannotate feature annotations shown in this document.]
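Description:
pET28a-ybbR-HIS-10FNIII(x4)-DocI is a 6.7 kb bacterial expression plasmid built by Gibson cloning on the Novagen pET28a backbone. It is maintained in E. coli through a ColE1/pBR322-type origin together with the rop gene and bom region, which is consistent with the low copy number listed in the record. It is selected with kanamycin via an aminoglycoside phosphotransferase gene. An f1 phage origin is also present. The short tetracycline-resistance fragments, the CAP site and the predicted E. coli ORF picked up by automated annotation appear to be remnants of the pBR322-derived backbone rather than functional parts.

Expression is driven by a T7 promoter followed by a lac operator and the T7 gene 10 ribosome binding site. It ends at a T7 terminator, and a plasmid-borne lacI gene supplies the repressor. Transcription therefore requires a host providing T7 RNA polymerase and is inducible with IPTG.

The encoded fusion protein begins with an N-terminal ybbR tag, a His tag and an HRV 3C protease cleavage site. These are followed by four copies of the synthetic tenth type III fibronectin domain and a C-terminal type I dockerin from Clostridium thermocellum. The feature table detects the His tag and matches the dockerin to a fragment of the cellulosomal enzyme CelS, but the fibronectin repeats are not annotated. The short "SET1" hit just before the terminator is probably a backbone match.

The protein serves as a fingerprint molecule for single-molecule force spectroscopy. The ybbR tag allows covalent, site-specific surface immobilisation, and the His tag allows purification. The dockerin presumably acts as the specific pulling handle through its high-affinity cohesin interaction. The repeated fibronectin domains would give a characteristic unfolding pattern.
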