Addgene plasmid #58712: pET28a-ybbR-HIS-10FNIII(x4)-DocI
Purpose: Characteristic fingerprint molecule to perform single molecule force spectroscopy experiments; covalently immobilized via ybbr tag
Depositing lab: Hermann Gaub. Depositing organization: Ludwig-Maximilians-Universitaet Muenchen (LMU). Publication: From genes to protein mechanics on a chip. Otten M, Ott W, Jobst MA, Milles LF, Verdorfer T, Pippig DA, Nash MA, Gaub HE. Nat Methods. 2014 Sep 7. doi: 10.1038/nmeth.3099. PubMed 25194847.
Backbone
  Vector backbone: pET28a
  Backbone manufacturer: Novagen
  Backbone size w/o insert (bp): 5216
  Total vector size (bp): 6734
  Vector type: Bacterial Expression
Growth in bacteria
  Bacterial resistance: Kanamycin, 50 μg/mL
  Growth temperature: 37°C
  Growth strain: DH5alpha
  Copy number: Low Copy
Gene/Insert
  Gene/Insert name: 10FNIII(x4)-DocI (alt names: fibronectin repeat 10 type III; dockerin type I)
  Species: Synthetic; Clostridium thermocellum
  Insert size (bp): 1050
  Promoter: T7
  Tag / fusion protein: ybbR (N terminal on insert); HIS (N terminal on insert); HRV 3C (N terminal on insert)
  Cloning method: Gibson Cloning
  Sequencing primers: 5′ T7 Forward; 3′ T7 Reverse
Resource information
  A portion of this plasmid was derived from a plasmid made by: We thankfully received the dockerin domain from Professor Edward Bayer (Department of Biological Chemistry, Weizmann Institute of Science, Israel) as recently described in this paper: Stahl, S. W., Nash, M. A., Fried, D. B., Slutzki, M., Barak, Y., Bayer, E. A., & Gaub, H. E. (2012). Single-molecule dissection of the high-affinity cohesin-dockerin complex. Proceedings of the National Academy of Sciences of the United States of America, 109(50), 20431–6. doi:10.1073/pnas.1211929109
Terms and licenses: Academic/Nonprofit Terms; Industry Terms: Not Available to Industry
How to cite: pET28a-ybbR-HIS-10FNIII(x4)-DocI was a gift from Hermann Gaub (Addgene plasmid # 58712 ; http://n2t.net/addgene:58712 ; RRID:Addgene_58712)
