>Addgene plasmid #58712 | pET28a-ybbR-HIS-10FNIII(x4)-DocI | depositor partial sequence | sequence record 90753 | T7 Forward
TTTGTTTAACTTTAAGAAGGAGATATACATATGGGTACCGACTCTCTGGAATTCATCGCTTCTAAACTGG
CTCTGGAAGTTCTGTTCCAGGGTCCGCTGCAGCACCACCACCACCACCACCCATGGACTAGTGCTAGCGT
TAGTGATGTTCCGCGTGATCTGGAAGTTGTTGCAGCAACCCCGACCAGCCTGCTGATTAGCTGGGATGCA
CCGGCAGTTACCGTTCGTTATTATCGTATTACCTATGGTGAAACCGGTGGTAATAGTCCGGTTCAAGAAT
TTACCGTTCCGGGTAGCAAAAGCACCGCAACCATTAGCGGTCTGAAACCGGGTGTTGATTACACCATTAC
CGTTTATGCCGTTACCGGTCGTGGTGATTCACCGGCAAGCAACAAACCGATTAGCATTAACTATCGTACC
GGTAGCGGTAGTGGTAGCGTTTCAGATGTGCCTCGCGACCTGGAAGTGGTGGCTGCCACACCGACCTCAC
TGCTGATCTCATGGGATGCCCCTGCCGTGACCGTGCGCTATTATCGCATCACATATGGCGAGACAGGTGG
CAATTCACCTGTGCAAGAATTCACAGTTCCTGGTTCAAAAAGTACCGCCACAATTTCTGGCCTGAAACCT
GGCGTGGATTACACAATCACAGTGTATGCAGTGACAGGTCGCGGTGATAGTCCGGCAAGTTCAAAACCGA
TTTCAATCAATTATCGCACCGGCTCTGGCTCTGGCTCTGTTAGTGATGTTCCGCGTGATCTGGAAGTTGT
TGCAGCAACCCCGACCAGCCTGCTGATTAGCTGGGATGCACCGGCAGTTACCGTTC
