>Addgene plasmid #58712 | pET28a-ybbR-HIS-10FNIII(x4)-DocI | depositor partial sequence | sequence record 90754 | T7 Reverse
TGATTAGCTGGGATGCACCGGCAGTTACCGTTCGTTATTATCGTATTACCTATGGTGAAACCGGTGGTAA
TAGTCCGGTTCAAGAATTTACCGTTCCGGGTAGCAAAAGCACCGCAACCATTAGCGGTCTGAAACCGGGT
GTTGATTACACCATTACCGTTTATGCCGTTACCGGTCGTGGTGATTCACCGGCAAGCAACAAACCGATTA
GCATTAACTATCGTACCGGTAGCGGTAGTGGTAGCGTTTCAGATGTGCCTCGCGACCTGGAAGTGGTGGC
TGCCACACCGACCTCACTGCTGATCTCATGGGATGCCCCTGCCGTGACCGTGCGCTATTATCGCATCACA
TATGGCGAGACAGGTGGCAATTCACCTGTGCAAGAATTCACAGTTCCTGGTTCAAAAAGTACCGCCACAA
TTTCTGGCCTGAAACCTGGCGTGGATTACACAATCACAGTGTATGCAGTGACAGGTCGCGGTGATAGTCC
GGCAAGTTCAAAACCGATTTCAATCAATCGCACTAAAGTGGTACCTGGTACTCCTTCTACTAAATTATAC
GGCGACGTCAATGATGACGGAAAAGTTAACTCAACTGACGCTGTAGCATTGAAGAGATATGTTTTGAGAT
CAGGTATAAGCATCAACACTGACAATGCCGATTTGAATGAAGACGGCAGAGTTAATTCAACTGACTTAGG
AATTTTGAAGAGATATATTCTCAAAGAAATAGATACATTGCCGTACAAGAACTAACTCGAGTAAGATCCG
GCTGCTAACAAAGCCCGA
