>Addgene plasmid #58712 | pET28a-ybbR-HIS-10FNIII(x4)-DocI | depositor partial sequence | sequence record 90781 | ybbR-HIS-10FNIII(x4)-DocI
ATGGGTACCGACTCTCTGGAATTCATCGCTTCTAAACTGGCTCTGGAAGTTCTGTTCCAGGGTCCGCTGC
AGCACCACCACCACCACCACCCATGGACTAGTGCTAGCGTTAGTGATGTTCCGCGTGATCTGGAAGTTGT
TGCAGCAACCCCGACCAGCCTGCTGATTAGCTGGGATGCACCGGCAGTTACCGTTCGTTATTATCGTATT
ACCTATGGTGAAACCGGTGGTAATAGTCCGGTTCAAGAATTTACCGTTCCGGGTAGCAAAAGCACCGCAA
CCATTAGCGGTCTGAAACCGGGTGTTGATTACACCATTACCGTTTATGCCGTTACCGGTCGTGGTGATTC
ACCGGCAAGCAACAAACCGATTAGCATTAACTATCGTACCGGTAGCGGTAGTGGTAGCGTTTCAGATGTG
CCTCGCGACCTGGAAGTGGTGGCTGCCACACCGACCTCACTGCTGATCTCATGGGATGCCCCTGCCGTGA
CCGTGCGCTATTATCGCATCACATATGGCGAGACAGGTGGCAATTCACCTGTGCAAGAATTCACAGTTCC
TGGTTCAAAAAGTACCGCCACAATTTCTGGCCTGAAACCTGGCGTGGATTACACAATCACAGTGTATGCA
GTGACAGGTCGCGGTGATAGTCCGGCAAGTTCAAAACCGATTTCAATCAATTATCGCACCGGCTCTGGCT
CTGGCTCTGTTAGTGATGTTCCGCGTGATCTGGAAGTTGTTGCAGCAACCCCGACCAGCCTGCTGATTAG
CTGGGATGCACCGGCAGTTACCGTTCGTTATTATCGTATTACCTATGGTGAAACCGGTGGTAATAGTCCG
GTTCAAGAATTTACCGTTCCGGGTAGCAAAAGCACCGCAACCATTAGCGGTCTGAAACCGGGTGTTGATT
ACACCATTACCGTTTATGCCGTTACCGGTCGTGGTGATTCACCGGCAAGCAACAAACCGATTAGCATTAA
CTATCGTACCGGTAGCGGTAGTGGTAGCGTTTCAGATGTGCCTCGCGACCTGGAAGTGGTGGCTGCCACA
CCGACCTCACTGCTGATCTCATGGGATGCCCCTGCCGTGACCGTGCGCTATTATCGCATCACATATGGCG
AGACAGGTGGCAATTCACCTGTGCAAGAATTCACAGTTCCTGGTTCAAAAAGTACCGCCACAATTTCTGG
CCTGAAACCTGGCGTGGATTACACAATCACAGTGTATGCAGTGACAGGTCGCGGTGATAGTCCGGCAAGT
TCAAAACCGATTTCAATCAATCGCACTAAAGTGGTACCTGGTACTCCTTCTACTAAATTATACGGCGACG
TCAATGATGACGGAAAAGTTAACTCAACTGACGCTGTAGCATTGAAGAGATATGTTTTGAGATCAGGTAT
AAGCATCAACACTGACAATGCCGATTTGAATGAAGACGGCAGAGTTAATTCAACTGACTTAGGAATTTTG
AAGAGATATATTCTCAAAGAAATAGATACATTGCCGTACAAGAACTAA
