>Addgene plasmid #58712 | pET28a-ybbR-HIS-10FNIII(x4)-DocI | addgene partial sequence | sequence record 92438 | pBRrevBam 5'-GGTGATGTCGGCGATATAGG-3'
GCGTCCGGCGTAGAGGATCGAGATCTCGATCCCGCGAAATTAATACGACTCACTATAGGGGAATTGTGAG
CGGATAACAATTCCCCTGTAGAAATAATTTTGTTTAACTTTAAGAAGGAGATATACATATGGGTACCGAC
TCTCTGGAATTCATCGCTTCTAAACTGGCTCTGGAAGTTCTGTTCCAGGGTCCGCTGCAGCACCACCACC
ACCACCACCCATGGACTAGTGCTAGCGTTAGTGATGTTCCGCGTGATCTGGAAGTTGTTGCAGCAACCCC
GACCAGCCTGCTGATTAGCTGGGATGCACCGGCAGTTACCGTTCGTTATTATCGTATTACCTATGGTGAA
ACCGGTGGTAATAGTCCGGTTCAAGAATTTACCGTTCCGGGTAGCAAAAGCACCGCAACCATTAGCGGTC
TGAAACCGGGTGTTGATTACACCATTACCGTTTATGCCGTTACCGGTCGTGGTGATTCACCGGCAAGCAA
CAAACCGATTAGCATTAACTATCGTACCGGTAGCGGTAGTGGTAGCGTTTCAGATGTGCCTCGCGACCTG
GAAGTGGTGGCTGCCACACCGACCTCACTGCTGATCTCATGGGATGCCCCTGCCGTGACCGTGCGCTATT
ATCGCATCACATATGGCGAGACAGGTGGCAATTCACCTGTGCAAGAATTCACAGTTCCTGGTTCAAAAAG
TACCGCCACAATTTCTGGCCTGAAACCTGGCGTGGATTACACAA
