>Addgene plasmid #58712 | pET28a-ybbR-HIS-10FNIII(x4)-DocI | addgene partial sequence | sequence record 92464 | T7term 5'-GCTAGTTATTGCTCAGCGG-3'
CAGTCGGATCTTACTCGAGTTAGTTCTTGTACGGCAATGTATCTATTTCTTTGAGAATATATCTCTTCAA
AATTCCTAAGTCAGTTGAATTAACTCTGCCGTCTTCATTCAAATCGGCATTGTCAGTGTTGATGCTTATA
CCTGATCTCAAAACATATCTCTTCAATGCTACAGCGTCAGTTGAGTTAACTTTTCCGTCATCATTGACGT
CGCCGTATAATTTAGTAGAAGGAGTACCAGGTACCACTTTAGTGCGATTGATTGAAATCGGTTTTGAACT
TGCCGGACTATCACCGCGACCTGTCACTGCATACACTGTGATTGTGTAATCCACGCCAGGTTTCAGGCCA
GAAATTGTGGCGGTACTTTTTGAACCAGGAACTGTGAATTCTTGCACAGGTGAATTGCCACCTGTCTCGC
CATATGTGATGCGATAATAGCGCACGGTCACGGCAGGGGCATCCCATGAGATCAGCAGTGAGGTCGGTGT
GGCAGCCACCACTTCCAGGTCGCGAGGCACATCTGAAACGCTACCACTACCGCTACCGGTACGATAGTTA
ATGCTAATCGGTTTGTTGCTTGCCGGTGAATCACCACGACCGGTAACGGCATAAACGGTAATGGTGTAAT
CAACACCCGGTTTCAGACCGCTAATGGTTGCGGTGCTTTTGCTACCCGGAACGGTAAATTCTTGAACCGG
ACTATTACCACCGGTTTCACCATAGGTAATACGATAATAACGAACGGTAACTGCCGGTG
